Addgene plasmid #125906: 70_pAAV-ProA23-CatCh-GFP-WPRE
Purpose: Targeting expression to neuronal and glial cell types in mice, non-human primates, and human retina
Depositing lab: Botond Roska. Depositing organization: Friedrich Miescher Institute for Biomedical Research. Publication: Targeting neuronal and glial cell types with synthetic promoter AAVs in mice, non-human primates and humans. Juttner J, Szabo A, Gross-Scherf B, Morikawa RK, Rompani SB, Hantz P, Szikra T, Esposti F, Cowan CS, Bharioke A, Patino-Alvarez CP, Keles O, Kusnyerik A, Azoulay T, Hartl D, Krebs AR, Schubeler D, Hajdu RI, Lukats A, Nemeth J, Nagy ZZ, Wu KC, Wu RH, Xiang L, Fang XL, Jin ZB, Goldblum D, Hasler PW, Scholl HPN, Krol J, Roska B. Nat Neurosci. 2019 Jul 8. pii: 10.1038/s41593-019-0431-2. doi: 10.1038/s41593-019-0431-2. PubMed 31285614.
Backbone
  Vector backbone: pAAV
  Vector type: AAV
Growth in bacteria
  Bacterial resistance: Ampicillin, 100 μg/mL
  Growth temperature: 37°C
  Growth strain: NEB Stable
  Copy number: High Copy
Gene/Insert
  Gene/Insert name: CatCh-GFP (alt name: ChR2(L132C)-EGFP)
  Species: Synthetic
  Promoter: ProA23
  Cloning method: Restriction Enzyme; 5′ cloning site Unknown (unknown if destroyed); 3′ cloning site Unknown (unknown if destroyed)
Terms and licenses: Academic/Nonprofit Terms; Industry Terms: Not Available to Industry
Depositor comments: Please visit https://www.biorxiv.org/content/early/2018/10/04/434720.full.pdf for BioRxiv preprint
How to cite: 70_pAAV-ProA23-CatCh-GFP-WPRE was a gift from Botond Roska (Addgene plasmid # 125906 ; http://n2t.net/addgene:125906 ; RRID:Addgene_125906)
