[The description below was written by a language model from this plasmid's Addgene catalogue record and pLannotate feature annotations shown in this document.]
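Description:
70_pAAV-ProA23-CatCh-GFP-WPRE is an adeno-associated virus transfer plasmid (pAAV backbone, about 7.7 kb) designed to be packaged into recombinant AAV for cell-type-targeted expression of an optogenetic actuator in the retina. It is maintained in bacteria through a high-copy ColE1/pUC-type origin and an ampicillin resistance gene (β-lactamase with its own promoter). An f1 phage origin is also present, along with short remnants of pBR322 bom and rop sequences. The expression cassette is flanked by AAV2 inverted terminal repeats, which provide the signals for genome replication and encapsidation. The annotation detects a complete ITR on the 3′ side but only short fragments on the 5′ side. This may reflect the difficulty of sequencing or annotating these repeats, although the record does not settle the point.

The payload is CatCh-GFP, the L132C variant of channelrhodopsin-2 from Chlamydomonas reinhardtii, a blue-light-gated cation channel, fused at its C terminus to EGFP so that expressing cells can be identified by fluorescence. Transcription is driven by ProA23, one of a series of synthetic promoters. It is not annotated as a promoter in the feature table but presumably occupies the region between the 5′ ITR and the opsin coding sequence. The antisense match to a mouse Iap (intracisternal A-particle) protein fragment there is probably an incidental similarity within the promoter sequence rather than an expressed gene. Downstream, a WPRE enhances transcript stability and expression, and a human growth hormone polyadenylation signal terminates the message. The stated purpose is targeting expression to neuronal and glial cell types in the retina of mice, non-human primates and humans. The record does not say which cell population ProA23 labels.
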