Features (pLannotate 1.2.2; 16 found; start..end, strand, type, name):
     12..39      +  repeat_region  AAV2 ITR (fragment): inverted terminal repeat of adeno-associated virus serotype 2 inverted
     68..95      +  repeat_region  AAV2 ITR (fragment): inverted terminal repeat of adeno-associated virus serotype 2 inverted
    239..1492    -  CDS            Iap (fragment): IGEB_MOUSE - Experimental evidence at transcript level: Swiss-Prot protein existence level 2. From Mus musculus (Mouse).
   2158..3083    +  CDS            ChR2 (fragment): N-terminal fragment of channelrhodopsin-2 from the alga Chlamydomonas reinhardtii (Nagel et al., 2003) blue light-activated cation channel
   3088..3804    +  CDS            EGFP: EGFP is a basic (constitutively fluorescent) green fluorescent protein published in 1996, derived from Aequorea victoria. It is reported to be a rapidly-maturing weak dimer with moderate acid sensitivity.
   3811..3835    +  misc_feature   MCS (fragment): pBluescript multiple cloning site
   3835..4423    +  misc_feature   WPRE: woodchuck hepatitis virus posttranscriptional regulatory element
   4455..4931    +  polyA_signal   hGH poly(A) signal: human growth hormone polyadenylation signal
   4971..5111    +  repeat_region  AAV2 ITR: inverted terminal repeat of adeno-associated virus serotype 2 inverted
   5116..5167    -  misc_feature   bom (fragment): basis of mobility region from pBR322
   5186..5641    +  rep_origin     f1 ori (sequence partly withheld): f1 bacteriophage origin of replication; arrow indicates direction of (+) strand synthesis
   5642..5691    -  misc_feature   bom (fragment): basis of mobility region from pBR322
   5793..5828    -  CDS            rop (fragment): Rop protein, which maintains plasmids at low copy number; rop
   5923..6027    +  promoter       AmpR promoter: bla
   6028..6888    +  CDS            AmpR: β-lactamase; bla; confers resistance to ampicillin, carbenicillin, and related antibiotics
   7059..7647    +  rep_origin     ori: high-copy-number ColE1/pMB1/pBR322/pUC origin of replication
>Addgene plasmid #125906 | 70_pAAV-ProA23-CatCh-GFP-WPRE | addgene full sequence | sequence record 257088 | Addgene NGS Result
CCTGCAGGCAGCTGCGCGCTCGCTCGCTCACTGAGGCCGCCCGGGCGTCGGGCGACCTTTGGTCGCCCGG
CCTCAGTGAGCGAGCGAGCGCGCAGAGAGGGAGTGGCCAACTCCATCACTAGGGGTTCCTGCGGCCGCAC
GCGCCCATGGAGCGGTTCTGAGATTGGAGGATGGCGGCCGCTAAGCCTGCATTGGTGAGAGGTCCCCCAA
GCTCTCGACAGACCCTGAGCCAGTCTTGTAAGCCTTTGTTCTTTCTTGGGGCTATGGCCGCTCGGCACTC
CTTTGTGGCTTGCTCATAGATTAGCTGTTCTATCAGAGGCGCAGCTTGCTCTGACTCTCCAAAAATACGC
TCTGCTGCCTCTGTCATTCTGGCCACAAAATCTGAGAAGGATTCCTGAGGTCCCTGGATTATCTTTGTTA
ACTGACCAGTGGTTTCACCTGCTCGAGAGAGCGCCTTCCAGGCCCTAATAGCCGTGGAAGAAATCTGGGC
ATAAGCTCCCCAATGGTAGTTTGTCTGATCAGCAGAATAAGCTCCCTGACCCGTTAACAAGTCAAAAGTC
CAATCTCTCTGCTCTGGAGTCAAAGCAGCTGCGTTTGCTCGGGCCTGCGCTTGTGCAGCTTCGTGCCAAA
GCGCTCTCCATTCCATATATTTGCCCATACTAGGGAGAGCGGCTTTTACAACCGTTTGCCAGTCGGCAGG
AGTTAGTGCCATGCCAGCGAGCCTGTCTAACTGCACCAAGGTAAAATTAGCATTGGTTCCGTATTTACGA
ACCGACTCGGCAATTTCTTTAATTTGTAAGTATTCTACCGGAGCGTGGACACGCCCACCCTCGGCTCCTT
CAAAGACCGGAAATGCCTGTTGTATTTTCCTTTGTTCCTCTCTGGGAATGAATGAGTCTGCGCACTGCCT
CTCTGCGCACTGCCTCTCTGCGCATCTCTCTGCGCATTGCTGACGCACTACGCAGGGCGGGGACTCCGCA
TAGGGCGGACCTTGAAGCCGACTGCCCTGAGGCCAATCAGCAAACTGGCCTTCGCCAGCCGCTTTTGGCT
TTTTTCTTGACCAATTAGCTGGCTGGTAATGGGCTGCTTCTTCCTCCCAGTCTGTTTCCTCAGAGGAGGA
TTCTTCACCTGCTTCAGAGCTACTAAGAGCTGGCTCCCCGAGCCCATCCAGCGATGAGCACAGGCTCCTT
TTCCTAGAGACCTCCGCTAATTGATCTTTCTTCTTTTCCCTTTTTCCTCTTTTTCTTCTAATCTCTCTCC
AGGTATTCCTACCTAACCTTAACTTTTCCTCGGGTTCAAGACCCTTGGAAAGGCCTGTATACTTATTTTG
TGTACCATATTTCCTCTTTGCTCCTACTCTCTCTCCCCGCTTTACTTCTGATAGCTTGTCCTGAATTTCC
TCTAGAATTTTCAGCCCTATCTTAATCACTTGATAACATGTGAAAAGGAACAAAAGGGCTCCTAACACCA
GAAAAAATTCAAGGCCAAACATATTCCACTTTACTTCTGATAGACTGTCTTGAATTTCGTTAGAAAGTTC
AAGATCAGACTTACCTCGTAAAGCTGTACTCACTGGTACTCTCGTTCCCCAGCTGAAAAGTTCTGAATTC
ATACAGTTGAATCCTTCTTAACAGTCTGCTTTACGGGAACCTTTATTACCGCGACCCGCAGTTCTGGTTC
TGGAATGAGGGATCTTCCTTGCGCCAGTCCCGAGTTTTTTTTTCGTCCCGGAATTCGGCACCAATTGTTA
TTAGACGCGTTCTCACGACCGGCCAGGAAGAACACCACAGACCAGAATCTTCTGCGGCAAAGCTTTATTT
CTTACATCTTCAGGAGCAAGCGTGTAAGAAGCAAGAGAGCAAGAAGCAAGAGAGAGAGAAAACGAAACCC
CGTCCCTCTTTAAGGAGAATTCTCCTTCGCCTCGGACGTGTCACTCCCTGATTGGCTGCAGCCCATCGGC
CGAGTTGACGTCACGGGGAAGGCAGAGCACAAGTAGTCATAAGATACCCTTGGCACATGCGCAGATTATT
TGTTTACCACTTAGAACACAGCTGTCAGCGCCATCTTGTAACGGCGAATGTGGGCGCGGCTCCCAACACT
GACCTCTTTTTTTCTTTTCTTTATCCCACTTGTGTAGGAATAAGGGGATCCGCCACCATGGATTATGGAG
GCGCCCTGAGTGCCGTTGGGCGCGAGCTGCTATTTGTAACGAACCCAGTAGTCGTCAATGGCTCTGTACT
TGTGCCTGAGGACCAGTGTTACTGCGCGGGCTGGATTGAGTCGCGTGGCACAAACGGTGCCCAAACGGCG
TCGAACGTGCTGCAATGGCTTGCTGCTGGCTTCTCCATCCTACTGCTTATGTTTTACGCCTACCAAACAT
GGAAGTCAACCTGCGGCTGGGAGGAGATCTATGTGTGCGCTATCGAGATGGTCAAGGTGATTCTCGAGTT
CTTCTTCGAGTTTAAGAACCCGTCCATGCTGTATCTAGCCACAGGCCACCGCGTCCAGTGGTTGCGTTAC
GCCGAGTGGCTTCTCACCTGCCCGGTCATTTGCATTCACCTGTCAAACCTGACGGGCTTGTCCAACGACT
ACAGCAGGCGCACCATGGGTCTGCTTGTGTCTGATATTGGCACAATTGTGTGGGGCGCCACTTCCGCCAT
GGCCACCGGATACGTCAAGGTCATCTTCTTCTGCCTGGGTCTGTGTTATGGTGCTAACACGTTCTTTCAC
GCTGCCAAGGCCTACATCGAGGGTTACCACACCGTGCCGAAGGGCCGGTGTCGCCAGGTGGTGACTGGCA
TGGCTTGGCTCTTCTTCGTATCATGGGGTATGTTCCCCATCCTGTTCATCCTCGGCCCCGAGGGCTTCGG
CGTCCTGAGCGTGTACGGCTCCACCGTCGGCCACACCATCATTGACCTGATGTCGAAGAACTGCTGGGGT
CTGCTCGGCCACTACCTGCGCGTGCTGATCCACGAGCATATCCTCATCCACGGCGACATTCGCAAGACCA
CCAAATTGAACATTGGTGGCACTGAGATTGAGGTCGAGACGCTGGTGGAGGACGAGGCCGAGGCTGGCGC
GGTACCCATGGTGAGCAAGGGCGAGGAGCTGTTCACCGGGGTGGTGCCCATCCTGGTCGAGCTGGACGGC
GACGTAAACGGCCACAAGTTCAGCGTGTCCGGCGAGGGCGAGGGCGATGCCACCTACGGCAAGCTGACCC
TGAAGTTCATCTGCACCACCGGCAAGCTGCCCGTGCCCTGGCCCACCCTCGTGACCACCCTGACCTACGG
CGTGCAGTGCTTCAGCCGCTACCCCGACCACATGAAGCAGCACGACTTCTTCAAGTCCGCCATGCCCGAA
GGCTACGTCCAGGAGCGCACCATCTTCTTCAAGGACGACGGCAACTACAAGACCCGCGCCGAGGTGAAGT
TCGAGGGCGACACCCTGGTGAACCGCATCGAGCTGAAGGGCATCGACTTCAAGGAGGACGGCAACATCCT
GGGGCACAAGCTGGAGTACAACTACAACAGCCACAACGTCTATATCATGGCCGACAAGCAGAAGAACGGC
ATCAAGGTGAACTTCAAGATCCGCCACAACATCGAGGACGGCAGCGTGCAGCTCGCCGACCACTACCAGC
AGAACACCCCCATCGGCGACGGCCCCGTGCTGCTGCCCGACAACCACTACCTGAGCACCCAGTCCGCCCT
GAGCAAAGACCCCAACGAGAAGCGCGATCACATGGTCCTGCTGGAGTTCGTGACCGCCGCCGGGATCACT
CTCGGCATGGACGAGCTGTACAAGTGATAAGAATTCGATATCAAGCTTATCGATAATCAACCTCTGGATT
ACAAAATTTGTGAAAGATTGACTGGTATTCTTAACTATGTTGCTCCTTTTACGCTATGTGGATACGCTGC
TTTAATGCCTTTGTATCATGCTATTGCTTCCCGTATGGCTTTCATTTTCTCCTCCTTGTATAAATCCTGG
TTGCTGTCTCTTTATGAGGAGTTGTGGCCCGTTGTCAGGCAACGTGGCGTGGTGTGCACTGTGTTTGCTG
ACGCAACCCCCACTGGTTGGGGCATTGCCACCACCTGTCAGCTCCTTTCCGGGACTTTCGCTTTCCCCCT
CCCTATTGCCACGGCGGAACTCATCGCCGCCTGCCTTGCCCGCTGCTGGACAGGGGCTCGGCTGTTGGGC
ACTGACAATTCCGTGGTGTTGTCGGGGAAATCATCGTCCTTTCCTTGGCTGCTCGCCTATGTTGCCACCT
GGATTCTGCGCGGGACGTCCTTCTGCTACGTCCCTTCGGCCCTCAATCCAGCGGACCTTCCTTCCCGCGG
CCTGCTGCCGGCTCTGCGGCCTCTTCCGCGTCTTCGCCTTCGCCCTCAGACGAGTCGGATCTCCCTTTGG
GCCGCCTCCCCGCATCGATACCGAGCGCTGCTCGAGAGATCTACGGGTGGCATCCCTGTGACCCCTCCCC
AGTGCCTCTCCTGGCCCTGGAAGTTGCCACTCCAGTGCCCACCAGCCTTGTCCTAATAAAATTAAGTTGC
ATCATTTTGTCTGACTAGGTGTCCTTCTATAATATTATGGGGTGGAGGGGGGTGGTATGGAGCAAGGGGC
AAGTTGGGAAGACAACCTGTAGGGCCTGCGGGGTCTATTGGGAACCAAGCTGGAGTGCAGTGGCACAATC
TTGGCTCACTGCAATCTCCGCCTCCTGGGTTCAAGCGATTCTCCTGCCTCAGCCTCCCGAGTTGTTGGGA
TTCCAGGCATGCATGACCAGGCTCAGCTAATTTTTGTTTTTTTGGTAGAGACGGGGTTTCACCATATTGG
CCAGGCTGGTCTCCAACTCCTAATCTCAGGTGATCTACCCACCTTGGCCTCCCAAATTGCTGGGATTACA
GGCGTGAACCACTGCTCCCTTCCCTGTCCTTCTGATTTTGTAGGTAACCACGTGCGGACCGAGCGGCCGC
AGGAACCCCTAGTGATGGAGTTGGCCACTCCCTCTCTGCGCGCTCGCTCGCTCACTGAGGCCGGGCGACC
AAAGGTCGCCCGACGCCCGGGCTTTGCCCGGGCGGCCTCAGTGAGCGAGCGAGCGCGCAGCTGCCTGCAG
GGGCGCCTGATGCGGTATTTTCTCCTTACGCATCTGTGCGGTATTTCACACCGCATA
[95 nt withheld, positions 5168-5262]
T
[46 nt withheld, positions 5264-5309]
C
[141 nt withheld, positions 5311-5451]
CCTTTGACGTTGGAGTCCACGTTCTTT
[37 nt withheld, positions 5479-5515]
ACTCTATCTCGGGCTATTCTTTTGATTTATAAGGGATTTTGCCGATTTCGGTCTATTGGTTAAAAAATGA
GCTGATTTAACAAAAATTTAACGCGAATTTTAACAAAATATTAACGTTTACAATTTTATGGTGCACTCTC
AGTACAATCTGCTCTGATGCCGCATAGTTAAGCCAGCCCCGACACCCGCCAACACCCGCTGACGCGCCCT
GACGGGCTTGTCTGCTCCCGGCATCCGCTTACAGACAAGCTGTGACCGTCTCCGGGAGCTGCATGTGTCA
GAGGTTTTCACCGTCATCACCGAAACGCGCGAGACGAAAGGGCCTCGTGATACGCCTATTTTTATAGGTT
AATGTCATGATAATAATGGTTTCTTAGACGTCAGGTGGCACTTTTCGGGGAAATGTGCGCGGAACCCCTA
TTTGTTTATTTTTCTAAATACATTCAAATATGTATCCGCTCATGAGACAATAACCCTGATAAATGCTTCA
ATAATATTGAAAAAGGAAGAGTATGAGTATTCAACATTTCCGTGTCGCCCTTATTCCCTTTTTTGCGGCA
TTTTGCCTTCCTGTTTTTGCTCACCCAGAAACGCTGGTGAAAGTAAAAGATGCTGAAGATCAGTTGGGTG
CACGAGTGGGTTACATCGAACTGGATCTCAACAGCGGTAAGATCCTTGAGAGTTTTCGCCCCGAAGAACG
TTTTCCAATGATGAGCACTTTTAAAGTTCTGCTATGTGGCGCGGTATTATCCCGTATTGACGCCGGGCAA
GAGCAACTCGGTCGCCGCATACACTATTCTCAGAATGACTTGGTTGAGTACTCACCAGTCACAGAAAAGC
ATCTTACGGATGGCATGACAGTAAGAGAATTATGCAGTGCTGCCATAACCATGAGTGATAACACTGCGGC
CAACTTACTTCTGACAACGATCGGAGGACCGAAGGAGCTAACCGCTTTTTTGCACAACATGGGGGATCAT
GTAACTCGCCTTGATCGTTGGGAACCGGAGCTGAATGAAGCCATACCAAACGACGAGCGTGACACCACGA
TGCCTGTAGCAATGGCAACAACGTTGCGCAAACTATTAACTGGCGAACTACTTACTCTAGCTTCCCGGCA
ACAATTAATAGACTGGATGGAGGCGGATAAAGTTGCAGGACCACTTCTGCGCTCGGCCCTTCCGGCTGGC
TGGTTTATTGCTGATAAATCTGGAGCCGGTGAGCGTGGGTCTCGCGGTATCATTGCAGCACTGGGGCCAG
ATGGTAAGCCCTCCCGTATCGTAGTTATCTACACGACGGGGAGTCAGGCAACTATGGATGAACGAAATAG
ACAGATCGCTGAGATAGGTGCCTCACTGATTAAGCATTGGTAACTGTCAGACCAAGTTTACTCATATATA
CTTTAGATTGATTTAAAACTTCATTTTTAATTTAAAAGGATCTAGGTGAAGATCCTTTTTGATAATCTCA
TGACCAAAATCCCTTAACGTGAGTTTTCGTTCCACTGAGCGTCAGACCCCGTAGAAAAGATCAAAGGATC
TTCTTGAGATCCTTTTTTTCTGCGCGTAATCTGCTGCTTGCAAACAAAAAAACCACCGCTACCAGCGGTG
GTTTGTTTGCCGGATCAAGAGCTACCAACTCTTTTTCCGAAGGTAACTGGCTTCAGCAGAGCGCAGATAC
CAAATACTGTTCTTCTAGTGTAGCCGTAGTTAGGCCACCACTTCAAGAACTCTGTAGCACCGCCTACATA
CCTCGCTCTGCTAATCCTGTTACCAGTGGCTGCTGCCAGTGGCGATAAGTCGTGTCTTACCGGGTTGGAC
TCAAGACGATAGTTACCGGATAAGGCGCAGCGGTCGGGCTGAACGGGGGGTTCGTGCACACAGCCCAGCT
TGGAGCGAACGACCTACACCGAACTGAGATACCTACAGCGTGAGCTATGAGAAAGCGCCACGCTTCCCGA
AGGGAGAAAGGCGGACAGGTATCCGGTAAGCGGCAGGGTCGGAACAGGAGAGCGCACGAGGGAGCTTCCA
GGGGGAAACGCCTGGTATCTTTATAGTCCTGTCGGGTTTCGCCACCTCTGACTTGAGCGTCGATTTTTGT
GATGCTCGTCAGGGGGGCGGAGCCTATGGAAAAACGCCAGCAACGCGGCCTTTTTACGGTTCCTGGCCTT
TTGCTGGCCTTTTGCTCACATGT
